>Addgene plasmid #247427 | cwby0077 | addgene full sequence | sequence record 493132 | Addgene NGS Result
CAGTAGTAGGTTGAGGCCGTTGAGCACCGCCGCCGCAAGGAATGGTGCATGCAAGGAGATGGCGCCCAAC
AGTCCCCCGGCCACGGGGCCTGCCACCATACCCACGCCGAAACAAGCGCTCATGAGCCCGAAGTGGCGAG
CCCGATCTTCCCCATCGGTGATGTCGGCGATATAGGCGCCAGCAACCGCACCTGTGGCGCCGGTGATGCC
GGCCACGATGCGTCCGGCGTAGAGGATCGAGATCGATCTCGATCCCGCGAAATTAATACGACTCACTATA
GGGGAATTGTGAGCGGATAACAATTCCCCTCTAGAAATAATTTTGTTTAACTTTAAGAAGGAGATATACA
TATGCCGGAAGAAATTCTGGAACGCGCCCGCGAAAGCCTGGAACGTGCGCGCGAAGCGAGCGAACGCGGC
GATGAAGAAGAATTTCGCAAAGCGGCGGAAAAGGCGCTGGAACTGGCCAAACGTCTGGTGGAACAGGCGA
AGAAAGAAGGGGATCCGTGGATGGTGATGTGGGCGGCCCTGGTGGCCCTGTGGGTGGCGCTGCTGGCGCT
GCGCAACGGTGATAAAGAGGTGTTCAAGAAAGCGGCCGAAAGCGCCCTGGAAGTGGCGAAACGCTTAGTG
GAAGTGGCGTCAAAAGAAGGTGATCCGGAAATGGTGCTGCTGGCGGCGTGGGTTGCGCTGTTTGTGGCGT
GGCTGGCGTGGCTGTTTGGCGATAAAGAAGTGTTTAAGAAAGCCGCGGAAAGCGCGCTGGAAGTTGCGAA
ACGCCTGGTTGAAGTGGCCAGCAAAGAAGGCGATCCGGAACTGGTGGAAGAAGCGGCGAAAGTGGCAGAA
GAAGTTGAGAAACTGGCGGAGAAACAGGGCGACGAAGAAGTGCGCGAGAAAGCGTGGGAAACCTGGATGG
AAGTGTGGCTGCTGTGGCTGGAAGTGCGTCTGCGTAAAGGCGGCGGCGGATCAGGAGGAGACCGAAAGCG
TATTACAGTGACAGTTGACAGCGACAGCTATCAGTTGCTCAAGGCATATATGATGTCAATATCTCCGGTC
TGGTATGCACAACCAAGAATGAAGCCCATGCAGTTTAAGGTTTACACCTATAAAAGAGAGAGCCGTTATC
GTCTGTTTGTGGATGTACAGAGTGATATTATTGACACGCCCGGGCGACGGATGGTGATCCCCCTGGCCAG
TGCACGTCTGCTGTCAGATAAAGTCTCCCGTGAACTTTACCCGGTGGTGCATATCGGGGATGAAAGCTGG
CGCATGATGACCACCGATATGGCCAGTGTGCCGGTTTCCGTTATCGGGGAAGAAGTGGCTGATCTCAGCC
ACCGCGAAAATGACATCAAAAACGCCATTAACCTGATGTTCTGGGGAATATGAACGGTCTCGTTCCGGCA
GCCATCATTGGGGCAGCACCCACCACCACCACCACCACTAATGAGATCCGGCTGCTAACAAAGCCCGAAA
GGAAGCTGAGTTGGCTGCTGCCACCGCTGAGCAATAACTAGCATAACCCCTTGGGGCCTCTAAACGGGTC
TTGAGGGGTTTTTTGCTGAAAGGAGGAACTATATCCGGATTGGCGAATGGG
[124 nt withheld, positions 1592-1715]
C
[91 nt withheld, positions 1717-1807]
A
[49 nt withheld, positions 1809-1857]
CCTTTGACGTTGGAGTCCACGTTCTTT
[37 nt withheld, positions 1885-1921]
ACCCTATCTCGGTCTATTCTTTTGATTTATAAGGGATTTTGCCGATTTCGGCCTATTGGTTAAAAAATGA
GCTGATTTAACAAAAATTTAACGCGAATTTTAACAAAATATTAACGCTTACAATTTAGGTGGCACTTTTC
GGGGAAATGTGCGCGGAACCCCTATTTGTTTATTTTTCTAAATACATTCAAATATGTATCCGCTCATGAA
TTAATTCTTAGAAAAACTCATCGAGCATCAAATGAAACTGCAATTTATTCATATCAGGATTATCAATACC
ATATTTTTGAAAAAGCCGTTTCTGTAATGAAGGAGAAAACTCACCGAGGCAGTTCCATAGGATGGCAAGA
TCCTGGTATCGGTCTGCGATTCCGACTCGTCCAACATCAATACAACCTATTAATTTCCCCTCGTCAAAAA
TAAGGTTATCAAGTGAGAAATCACCATGAGTGACGACTGAATCCGGTGAGAATGGCAAAAGTTTATGCAT
TTCTTTCCAGACTTGTTCAACAGGCCAGCCATTACGCTCGTCATCAAAATCACTCGCATCAACCAAACCG
TTATTCATTCGTGATTGCGCCTGAGCGAGACGAAATACGCGATCGCTGTTAAAAGGACAATTACAAACAG
GAATCGAATGCAACCGGCGCAGGAACACTGCCAGCGCATCAACAATATTTTCACCTGAATCAGGATATTC
TTCTAATACCTGGAATGCTGTTTTCCCGGGGATCGCAGTGGTGAGTAACCATGCATCATCAGGAGTACGG
ATAAAATGCTTGATGGTCGGAAGAGGCATAAATTCCGTCAGCCAGTTTAGTCTGACCATCTCATCTGTAA
CATCATTGGCAACGCTACCTTTGCCATGTTTCAGAAACAACTCTGGCGCATCGGGCTTCCCATACAATCG
ATAGATTGTCGCACCTGATTGCCCGACATTATCGCGAGCCCATTTATACCCATATAAATCAGCATCCATG
TTGGAATTTAATCGCGGCCTAGAGCAAGACGTTTCCCGTTGAATATGGCTCATAACACCCCTTGTATTAC
TGTTTATGTAAGCAGACAGTTTTATTGTTCATGACCAAAATCCCTTAACGTGAGTTTTCGTTCCACTGAG
CGTCAGACCCCGTAGAAAAGATCAAAGGATCTTCTTGAGATCCTTTTTTTCTGCGCGTAATCTGCTGCTT
GCAAACAAAAAAACCACCGCTACCAGCGGTGGTTTGTTTGCCGGATCAAGAGCTACCAACTCTTTTTCCG
AAGGTAACTGGCTTCAGCAGAGCGCAGATACCAAATACTGTCCTTCTAGTGTAGCCGTAGTTAGGCCACC
ACTTCAAGAACTCTGTAGCACCGCCTACATACCTCGCTCTGCTAATCCTGTTACCAGTGGCTGCTGCCAG
TGGCGATAAGTCGTGTCTTACCGGGTTGGACTCAAGACGATAGTTACCGGATAAGGCGCAGCGGTCGGGC
TGAACGGGGGGTTCGTGCACACAGCCCAGCTTGGAGCGAACGACCTACACCGAACTGAGATACCTACAGC
GTGAGCTATGAGAAAGCGCCACGCTTCCCGAAGGGAGAAAGGCGGACAGGTATCCGGTAAGCGGCAGGGT
CGGAACAGGAGAGCGCACGAGGGAGCTTCCAGGGGGAAACGCCTGGTATCTTTATAGTCCTGTCGGGTTT
CGCCACCTCTGACTTGAGCGTCGATTTTTGTGATGCTCGTCAGGGGGGCGGAGCCTATGGAAAAACGCCA
GCAACGCGGCCTTTTTACGGTTCCTGGCCTTTTGCTGGCCTTTTGCTCACATGTTCTTTCCTGCGTTATC
CCCTGATTCTGTGGATAACCGTATTACCGCCTTTGAGTGAGCTGATACCGCTCGCCGCAGCCGAACGACC
GAGCGCAGCGAGTCAGTGAGCGAGGAAGCGGAAGAGCGCCTGATGCGGTATTTTCTCCTTACGCATCTGT
GCGGTATTTCACACCGCAATGGTGCACTCTCAGTACAATCTGCTCTGATGCCGCATAGTTAAGCCAGTAT
ACACTCCGCTATCGCTACGTGACTGGGTCATGGCTGCGCCCCGACACCCGCCAACACCCGCTGACGCGCC
CTGACGGGCTTGTCTGCTCCCGGCATCCGCTTACAGACAAGCTGTGACCGTCTCCGGGAGCTGCATGTGT
CAGAGGTTTTCACCGTCATCACCGAAACGCGCGAGGCAGCTGCGGTAAAGCTCATCAGCGTGGTCGTGAA
GCGATTCACAGATGTCTGCCTGTTCATCCGCGTCCAGCTCGTTGAGTTTCTCCAGAAGCGTTAATGTCTG
GCTTCTGATAAAGCGGGCCATGTTAAGGGCGGTTTTTTCCTGTTTGGTCACTGATGCCTCCGTGTAAGGG
GGATTTCTGTTCATGGGGGTAATGATACCGATGAAACGAGAGAGGATGCTCACGATACGGGTTACTGATG
ATGAACATGCCCGGTTACTGGAACGTTGTGAGGGTAAACAACTGGCGGTATGGATGCGGCGGGACCAGAG
AAAAATCACTCAGGGTCAATGCCAGCGCTTCGTTAATACAGATGTAGGTGTTCCACAGGGTAGCCAGCAG
CATCCTGCGATGCAGATCCGGAACATAATGGTGCAGGGCGCTGACTTCCGCGTTTCCAGACTTTACGAAA
CACGGAAACCGAAGACCATTCATGTTGTTGCTCAGGTCGCAGACGTTTTGCAGCAGCAGTCGCTTCACGT
TCGCTCGCGTATCGGTGATTCATTCTGCTAACCAGTAAGGCAACCCCGCCAGCCTAGCCGGGTCCTCAAC
GACAGGAGCACGATCATGCGCACCCGTGGGGCCGCCATGCCGGCGATAATGGCCTGCTTCTCGCCGAAAC
GTTTGGTGGCGGGACCAGTGACGAAGGCTTGAGCGAGGGCGTGCAAGATTCCGAATACCGCAAGCGACAG
GCCGATCATCGTCGCGCTCCAGCGAAAGCGGTCCTCGCCGAAAATGACCCAGAGCGCTGCCGGCACCTGT
CCTACGAGTTGCATGATAAAGAAGACAGTCATAAGTGCGGCGACGATAGTCATGCCCCGCGCCCACCGGA
AGGAGCTGACTGGGTTGAAGGCTCTCAAGGGCATCGGTCGAGATCCCGGTGCCTAATGAGTGAGCTAACT
TACATTAATTGCGTTGCGCTCACTGCCCGCTTTCCAGTCGGGAAACCTGTCGTGCCAGCTGCATTAATGA
ATCGGCCAACGCGCGGGGAGAGGCGGTTTGCGTATTGGGCGCCAGGGTGGTTTTTCTTTTCACCAGTGAG
ACGGGCAACAGCTGATTGCCCTTCACCGCCTGGCCCTGAGAGAGTTGCAGCAAGCGGTCCACGCTGGTTT
GCCCCAGCAGGCGAAAATCCTGTTTGATGGTGGTTAACGGCGGGATATAACATGAGCTGTCTTCGGTATC
GTCGTATCCCACTACCGAGATGTCCGCACCAACGCGCAGCCCGGACTCGGTAATGGCGCGCATTGCGCCC
AGCGCCATCTGATCGTTGGCAACCAGCATCGCAGTGGGAACGATGCCCTCATTCAGCATTTGCATGGTTT
GTTGAAAACCGGACATGGCACTCCAGTCGCCTTCCCGTTCCGCTATCGGCTGAATTTGATTGCGAGTGAG
ATATTTATGCCAGCCAGCCAGACGCAGACGCGCCGAGACAGAACTTAATGGGCCCGCTAACAGCGCGATT
TGCTGGTGACCCAATGCGACCAGATGCTCCACGCCCAGTCGCGTACCGTCTTCATGGGAGAAAATAATAC
TGTTGATGGGTGTCTGGTCAGAGACATCAAGAAATAACGCCGGAACATTAGTGCAGGCAGCTTCCACAGC
AATGGCATCCTGGTCATCCAGCGGATAGTTAATGATCAGCCCACTGACGCGTTGCGCGAGAAGATTGTGC
ACCGCCGCTTTACAGGCTTCGACGCCGCTTCGTTCTACCATCGACACCACCACGCTGGCACCCAGTTGAT
CGGCGCGAGATTTAATCGCCGCGACAATTTGCGACGGCGCGTGCAGGGCCAGACTGGAGGTGGCAACGCC
AATCAGCAACGACTGTTTGCCCGCCAGTTGTTGTGCCACGCGGTTGGGAATGTAATTCAGCTCCGCCATC
GCCGCTTCCACTTTTTCCCGCGTTTTCGCAGAAACGTGGCTGGCCTGGTTCACCACGCGGGAAACGGTCT
GATAAGAGACACCGGCATACTCTGCGACATCGTATAACGTTACTGGTTTCACATTCACCACCCTGAATTG
ACTCTCTTCCGGGCGCTATCATGCCATACCGCGAAAGGTTTTGCGCCATTCGATGGTGTCCGGGATCTCG
ACGCTCTCCCTTATGCGACTCCTGCATTAGGAAGCAGCC
Features (pLannotate 1.2.2; 21 found; start..end, strand, type, name):
    264..282     +  promoter       T7 promoter: promoter for bacteriophage T7 RNA polymerase
    283..307     +  protein_bind   lac operator: The lac repressor binds to the lac operator to inhibit transcription in E. coli. This inhibition can be relieved by adding lactose or isopropyl-β-D-thiogalactopyranoside (IPTG). lac repressor encoded by lacI
    322..344     +  RBS            RBS: efficient ribosome binding site from bacteriophage T7 gene 10 (Olins and Rangwala, 1989)
    545..561     +  sig_peptide    insulin signal sequence (fragment): signal sequence of human preproinsulin
    973..1044    +  CDS            ccdA (fragment): CCDA_ECO57 - Also known as H, letA. Experimental evidence at protein level: Swiss-Prot protein existence level 1. Antitoxin component of a type II toxin-antitoxin (TA) system which inhibits the post-segregational killing (PSK) of plasmid-free cells, also referred to as a plasmid addiction system. Binds to and blocks the activity of CcdB; will also remove bound CcdB protein from the CcdB-GyrA complex by forming a CcdA-CcdB complex, a process termed rejuvenation. Functions as a transcriptional corepressor for the ccdAB operon, repression also requires CcdB (By similarity). From Escherichia coli
   1078..1380    +  CDS            ccdB: CCDB_ECOLI - Also known as G, letB, letD. Experimental evidence at protein level: Swiss-Prot protein existence level 1. Toxic component of a type II toxin-antitoxin (TA) system, functioning in plasmid maintainence. Responsible for the post- segregational killing (PSK) of plasmid-free cells, also referred to as a plasmid addiction system. Half-life of over 2 hours. Cell killing by CcdB is accompanied by filamentation, defects in chromosome and plasmid segregation, defects in cell division, formation of anucleate cells, decreased DNA synthesis and plasmid loss. Interferes with the activity of DN
   1420..1438    +  CDS            9xHis (fragment): 9xHis affinity tag
   1451..1500    +  CDS            SET1 (fragment): solubility-enhancement tag derived from T7 phage gene 10B
   1508..1555    +  terminator     T7 terminator: transcription terminator for bacteriophage T7 RNA polymerase
   1592..2020    +  rep_origin     f1 ori (sequence partly withheld): f1 bacteriophage origin of replication; arrow indicates direction of (+) strand synthesis
   2073..2130    +  promoter       AmpR promoter (fragment): bla
   2139..2954    -  CDS            KanR: aminoglycoside phosphotransferase; aph(3')-Ia; confers resistance to kanamycin in bacteria or G418 (Geneticin®) in eukaryotes
   3076..3664    +  rep_origin     ori: high-copy-number ColE1/pMB1/pBR322/pUC origin of replication
   3850..3989    -  misc_feature   bom: basis of mobility region from pBR322
   4091..4282    -  CDS            rop: Rop protein, which maintains plasmids at low copy number; rop
   4299..4679    +  CDS            YPB1_ECOLX: Protein predicted: Swiss-Prot protein existence level 4. From Escherichia coli.
   4751..5042    -  CDS            TcR (fragment): tetracycline efflux protein; tet; confers resistance to tetracycline
   5057..5078    -  protein_bind   CAP binding site: CAP binding activates transcription in the presence of cAMP. E. coli catabolite activator protein
   5091..6173    -  CDS            lacI: lac repressor; lacI; The lac repressor binds to the lac operator to inhibit transcription in E. coli. This inhibition can be relieved by adding lactose or isopropyl-β-D-thiogalactopyranoside (IPTG).
   6174..6251    -  promoter       lacI promoter: lacI
   6259..238     -  CDS            TcR (fragment) (across the origin): tetracycline efflux protein; tet; confers resistance to tetracycline
