[The description below was written by a language model from this plasmid's Addgene catalogue record and pLannotate feature annotations shown in this document.]
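Description:
cwby0077 is a pET29-based bacterial expression plasmid of about 6.3 kb, built as a Golden Gate assembly (GGA) destination vector for cloning and expressing synthetic, designed proteins in E. coli. It is selected with kanamycin through an aph(3')-Ia KanR gene and replicates from a ColE1/pMB1-type origin. The origin is accompanied by the pBR322-derived bom and rop elements, and rop normally holds copy number down, although the record lists copy number as unknown. An f1 origin is also present, and the short TcR fragments and the predicted YPB1 reading frame appear to be backbone remnants rather than functional parts.

The expression unit has the usual pET layout: a T7 promoter with an adjacent lac operator, the T7 gene 10 ribosome binding site, a T7 terminator and a plasmid-borne lacI gene, which together give IPTG-inducible transcription in hosts that supply T7 RNA polymerase. According to the purpose string, the open reading frame begins with a fixed N-terminal module named C4-71-8 followed by a GS linker; the record does not say what this module is. Next comes a placeholder cassette in which ccdB has its own promoter, bounded by AGGA and TTCC overhangs, followed by a SNAC cleavage tag and a 6xHis tag. The annotation shows a ccdA fragment just upstream of the complete ccdB gene and a His-tag hit just downstream, which fits this layout. The brief "insulin signal sequence" and "SET1" hits are probably incidental matches.

CcdB poisons DNA gyrase, so it serves as a counter-selection marker. Successful assembly replaces the cassette with the insert, and uncut parental plasmid kills standard cloning strains. The resulting fusion can be purified by its His tag, which could then be removed at the SNAC site. This suits the high-throughput protein characterisation described in the associated publication.
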