Addgene plasmid #247427: cwby0077
Purpose: GGA cloning AGGA-C4-71-8-GS-promoter-ccdb-TTCC-SNAC-6xhis
Depositing lab: David Baker. Publication: Accelerating protein design by scaling experimental characterization. Qian J, Milles LF, Wicky BIM, Ragotte RJ, Motmaen A, Borst AJ, Skotheim R, Ols S, Coventry B, Li X, Kibler RD, Goreshnik I, Exposit M, Lore K, Stewart L, Baker D. Nat Commun. 2026 Aug 20;17(1):9945. doi: 10.1038/s41467-026-76740-9. PubMed 42754580.
Backbone
  Vector backbone: pET29
  Vector type: Bacterial Expression
Growth in bacteria
  Bacterial resistance: Kanamycin, 50 μg/mL
  Growth temperature: 37°C
  Growth strain: NEB Stable
  Copy number: Unknown
Gene/Insert
  Gene/Insert name: ccdb
  Species: Synthetic
  Promoter: T7
  Cloning method: Golden Gate
Terms and licenses: Academic/Nonprofit Terms; Industry Terms: Not Available to Industry
Depositor comments: Please visit https://doi.org/10.1101/2025.08.05.668824 for bioRxiv preprint.
How to cite: cwby0077 was a gift from David Baker (Addgene plasmid # 247427 ; http://n2t.net/addgene:247427 ; RRID:Addgene_247427)
